Addgene plasmid #118215: pCBEclos-cbei2385-g2-opt
Purpose: CRISPR-mediated base editing in Clostridium
Depositing lab: Sheng Yang. Depositing organization: CAS Center for Excellence in Molecular Plant Sciences ("CEMPS"). Publication: CRISPR-Cas9(D10A) nickase-assisted base editing in the solvent producer Clostridium beijerinckii. Li Q, Seys FM, Minton NP, Yang J, Jiang Y, Jiang W, Yang S. Biotechnol Bioeng. 2019 Feb 10. doi: 10.1002/bit.26949. PubMed 30739328.
Backbone
  Vector backbone: pXY1
  Backbone manufacturer: Sheng Yang's lab
  Backbone size w/o insert (bp): 5577
  Total vector size (bp): 10690
  Vector type: Bacterial Expression
Growth in bacteria
  Bacterial resistance: Ampicillin, 100 μg/mL
  Growth temperature: 37°C
  Growth strain: DH5alpha
  Copy number: Low Copy
Gene/Insert
  Gene/Insert name: Apobec1, Casp nickase, UG1-sgRNA
  Species: Clostridium
  Insert size (bp): 5113
  Promoter: Ptm
  Cloning method: Unknown
  Sequencing primers: 5′ aaataaattaagtatata; 3′ ggatgtgctgcaaggcga
Terms and licenses: Academic/Nonprofit Terms; Industry Terms: Not Available to Industry
How to cite: pCBEclos-cbei2385-g2-opt was a gift from Sheng Yang (Addgene plasmid # 118215 ; http://n2t.net/addgene:118215 ; RRID:Addgene_118215)
