[The description below was written by a language model from this plasmid's Addgene catalogue record and pLannotate feature annotations shown in this document.]
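Description:
pCBEclos-cbei2385-g2-opt is a 10.7 kb bacterial expression plasmid built on the pXY1 backbone for CRISPR-mediated cytosine base editing in Clostridium; the associated work concerns the solvent producer Clostridium beijerinckii. In E. coli it replicates from a ColE1/pMB1-type origin and is selected with ampicillin through the β-lactamase gene. The catalogue lists it as low copy, although the origin annotation itself is the generic high-copy type and only a fragment of rop is detected. An ermC'-type rRNA methylase gene, which confers macrolide-lincosamide-streptogramin B resistance, is also present and would plausibly serve as the selectable marker in the Gram-positive host. No clostridial replicon was annotated; roughly the first 1.5 kb of the sequence carries no called features, so the feature table does not account for how the plasmid is maintained in Clostridium. Remnants of lacZα, lacI, the lac promoter/operator and the pBR322 bom region are cloning-vector leftovers.

The roughly 5.1 kb payload encodes a three-part editor arranged in a single orientation: rat Apobec1 cytidine deaminase, followed by Streptococcus pyogenes Cas9 carrying the D10A nickase mutation, followed by the phage PBS2 uracil-DNA glycosylase inhibitor (UGI). The catalogue names the promoter as Ptm, which was not independently annotated. Upstream, a J23119-derived constitutive promoter drives a guide RNA with the S. pyogenes scaffold; the plasmid name suggests the spacer is a second guide against the cbei2385 locus and that "opt" marks an optimised version, but the record does not elaborate. In use, the guide directs the nickase to its target, Apobec1 deaminates cytosines on the displaced strand to uracil, UGI blocks uracil excision, and nicking of the opposite strand biases repair toward a C-to-T change, allowing gene inactivation without double-strand breaks or a repair template.
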