Features (pLannotate 1.2.2; 16 found; start..end, strand, type, name):
   1486..1520    +  promoter       J23119(SpeI) promoter: bacterial promoter (Registry of Standard Biological Parts BBa J23119) modified to end with an SpeI site
   1541..1616    +  misc_RNA       gRNA scaffold: guide RNA scaffold for the Streptococcus pyogenes CRISPR/Cas9 system
   1788..2474    +  CDS            Apobec1: ABEC1_RAT - Experimental evidence at protein level: Swiss-Prot protein existence level 1. Catalytic component of the apolipoprotein B mRNA editing enzyme complex which is responsible for the postranscriptional editing of a CAA codon for Gln to a UAA codon for stop in the APOB mRNA. May also play a role in the epigenetic regulation of gene expression by participating in DNA demethylation. From Rattus norvegicus (Rat).
   2523..6623    +  CDS            Cas9(D10A): nickase mutant of the Cas9 endonuclease from the Streptococcus pyogenes Type II CRISPR/Cas system generates RNA-guided single strand nicks in DNA due to the D10A mutation in the RuvC catalytic domain
   6636..6884    +  CDS            UGI: UNGI_BPPB2 - Experimental evidence at protein level: Swiss-Prot protein existence level 1. This protein binds specifically and reversibly to the host uracil-DNA glycosylase, preventing removal of uracil residues from PBS2 DNA by the host uracil-excision repair system. From Bacillus phage PBS2 (Bacteriophage PBS2).
   6907..7064    +  CDS            lacZα (fragment): LacZα fragment of β-galactosidase; lacZ fragment
   7070..7169    -  misc_feature   bom (fragment): basis of mobility region from pBR322
   7271..7306    -  CDS            rop (fragment): Rop protein, which maintains plasmids at low copy number; rop
   7401..7505    +  promoter       AmpR promoter: bla
   7506..8366    +  CDS            AmpR: β-lactamase; bla; confers resistance to ampicillin, carbenicillin, and related antibiotics
   8537..9125    +  rep_origin     ori: high-copy-number ColE1/pMB1/pBR322/pUC origin of replication
   9308..9400    +  CDS            lacI (fragment): lac repressor; lacI; The lac repressor binds to the lac operator to inhibit transcription in E. coli. This inhibition can be relieved by adding lactose or isopropyl-β-D-thiogalactopyranoside (IPTG).
   9413..9434    +  protein_bind   CAP binding site: CAP binding activates transcription in the presence of cAMP. E. coli catabolite activator protein
   9449..9479    +  promoter       lac promoter: promoter for the E. coli lac operon
   9483..9505    +  protein_bind   lac operator (fragment): The lac repressor binds to the lac operator to inhibit transcription in E. coli. This inhibition can be relieved by adding lactose or isopropyl-β-D-thiogalactopyranoside (IPTG). lac repressor encoded by lacI
   9895..10626   +  CDS            ermC': ERM_BACIU - Experimental evidence at protein level: Swiss-Prot protein existence level 1. This protein produces a dimethylation of the adenine residue at position 2085 in 23S rRNA, resulting in reduced affinity between ribosomes and macrolide-lincosamide-streptogramin B antibiotics. From Bacillus subtilis.
>Addgene plasmid #118215 | pCBEclos-cbei2385-g2-opt | addgene full sequence | sequence record 233718 | Addgene NGS Result
CGATAATTTACAGAAAAGAAAATTATAGAATTTAGTATGATTAATTATACTCATTTATGAATGTTTAATT
GAATACAAAAAAAAATACTTGTTATGTATTCAATTACGGGTTAAAATATAGACAAGTTGAAAAATTTAAT
AAAAAAATAAGTCCTCAGCTCTTATATATTAAGCTACCAACTTAGTATATAAGCCAAAACTTAAATGTGC
TACCAACACATCAAGCCGTTAGAGAACTCTATCTATAGCAATATTTCAAATGTACCGACATACAAGAGAA
ACATTAACTATATATATTCAATTTATGAGATTATCTTAACAGATATAAATGTAAATTGCAATAAGTAAGA
TTTAGAAGTTTATAGCCTTTGTGTATTGGAAGCAGTACGCAAAGGCTTTTTTATTTGATAAAAATTAGAA
GTATATTTATTTTTTCATAATTAATTTATGAAAATGAAAGGGGGTGAGCAAAGTGACAGAGGAAAGCAGT
ATCTTATCAAATAACAAGGTATTAGCAATATCATTATTGACTTTAGCAGTAAACATTATGACTTTTATAG
TGCTTGTAGCTAAGTAGTACGAAAGGGGGAGCTTTAAAAAGCTCCTTGGAATACATAGAATTCATAAATT
AATTTATGAAAAGAAGGGCGTATATGAAAACTTGTAAAAATTGCAAAGAGTTTATTAAAGATACTGAAAT
ATGCAAAATACATTCGTTGATGATTCATGATAAAACAGTAGCAACCTATTGCAGTAAATACAATGAGTCA
AGATGTTTACATAAAGGGAAAGTCCAATGTATTAATTGTTCAAAGATGAACCGATATGGATGGTGTGCCA
TAAAAATGAGATGTTTTACAGAGGAAGAACAGAAAAAAGAACGTACATGCATTAAATATTATGCAAGGAG
CTTTAAAAAAGCTCATGTAAAGAAGAGTAAAAAGAAAAAATAATTTATTTATTAATTTAATATTGAGAGT
GCCGACACAGTATGCACTAAAAAATATATCTGTGGTGTAGTGAGCCGATACAAAAGGATAGTCACTCGCA
TTTTCATAATACATCTTATGTTATGATTATGTGTCGGTGGGACTTCACGACGAAAACCCACAATAAAAAA
AGAGTTCGGGGTAGGGTTAAGCATAGTTGAGGCAACTAAACAATCAAGCTAGGATATGCAGTAGCAGACC
GTAAGGTCGTTGTTTAGGTGTGTTGTAATACATACGCTATTAAGATGTAAAAATACGGATACCAATGAAG
GGAAAAGTATAATTTTTGGATGTAGTTTGTTTGTTCATCTATGGGCAAACTACGTCCAAAGCCGTTTCCA
AATCTGCTAAAAAGTATATCCTTTCTAAAATCAAAGTCAAGTATGAAATCATAAATAAAGTTTAATTTTG
AAGTTATTATGATATTATGTTTTTCTATTAAAATAAATTAAGTATATAGAATAGTTTAATAATAGTATAT
ACTTAATGTGCTGCATTGACAGCTAGCTCAGTCCTAGGTATAATACTAGTCTTATTCCCATTTCTTCTTT
GTTTTAGAGCTAGAAATAGCAAGTTAAAATAAGGCTAGTCCGTTATCAACTTGAAAAAGTGGCACCGAGT
CGGTGCTTTTTTGGTACCTTTTTAACAAAATATATTGATAAAAATAATAATAGTGGGTATAATTAAGTTG
TTAGAGAAAACGTATAAATTAGGGATAAACTATGGAACTTATGAAATAGATTGAAATGGTTTATCTGTTA
CCCCGTATCAAAATTTAGGAGGTTAGTTAGAGGATCCATGTCAAGTGAAACAGGACCAGTTGCTGTAGAT
CCTACTCTTAGAAGAAGAATAGAACCACATGAATTTGAAGTTTTCTTTGATCCTAGAGAACTTAGAAAAG
AAACATGTCTTCTTTATGAAATAAATTGGGGAGGAAGACATTCAATATGGAGACATACAAGTCAAAATAC
TAATAAACATGTTGAAGTAAATTTTATAGAAAAATTTACAACTGAAAGATATTTTTGTCCAAATACAAGA
TGTTCAATAACTTGGTTTTTAAGTTGGTCTCCTTGTGGAGAATGTTCTAGAGCTATAACAGAATTTTTAT
CAAGATATCCACATGTAACTCTTTTTATATATATAGCAAGACTTTATCATCATGCTGATCCTAGAAATAG
ACAAGGACTTAGAGATCTTATATCTTCAGGAGTTACAATACAAATAATGACTGAACAAGAAAGTGGATAT
TGTTGGAGAAATTTTGTAAATTATTCACCAAGTAATGAAGCACATTGGCCAAGATATCCTCATCTTTGGG
TTAGACTTTATGTACTTGAACTTTATTGTATAATATTAGGATTACCACCTTGTTTAAATATATTAAGAAG
AAAACAACCTCAACTTACATTTTTCACTATAGCACTTCAAAGTTGTCATTATCAAAGATTACCACCTCAT
ATACTTTGGGCTACAGGATTAAAATCTGGATCAGAAACACCAGGAACATCAGAATCTGCAACTCCTGAAT
CTGATAAGAAATACTCAATAGGCTTAGCTATCGGCACAAATAGCGTCGGATGGGCGGTGATCACTGATGA
ATATAAGGTTCCGTCTAAAAAGTTCAAGGTTCTGGGAAATACAGACCGCCACAGTATCAAAAAAAATCTT
ATAGGGGCTCTTTTATTTGACAGTGGAGAGACAGCGGAAGCGACTCGTCTCAAACGGACAGCTCGTAGAA
GGTATACACGTCGGAAGAATCGTATTTGTTATCTACAGGAGATTTTTTCAAATGAGATGGCGAAAGTAGA
TGATAGTTTCTTTCATCGACTTGAAGAGTCTTTTTTGGTGGAAGAAGACAAGAAGCATGAACGTCATCCT
ATTTTTGGAAATATAGTAGATGAAGTTGCTTATCATGAGAAATATCCAACTATCTATCATCTGCGAAAAA
AATTGGTAGATTCTACTGATAAAGCGGATTTGCGCTTAATCTATTTGGCCTTAGCGCATATGATTAAGTT
TCGTGGTCATTTTTTGATTGAGGGAGATTTAAATCCTGATAATAGTGATGTGGACAAACTATTTATCCAG
TTGGTACAAACCTACAATCAATTATTTGAAGAAAACCCTATTAACGCAAGTGGAGTAGATGCTAAAGCGA
TTCTTTCTGCACGATTGAGTAAATCAAGACGATTAGAAAATCTCATTGCTCAGCTCCCCGGTGAGAAGAA
AAATGGCTTATTTGGGAATCTCATTGCTTTGTCATTGGGTTTGACCCCTAATTTTAAATCAAATTTTGAT
TTGGCAGAAGATGCTAAATTACAGCTTTCAAAAGATACTTACGATGATGATTTAGATAATTTATTGGCGC
AAATTGGAGATCAATATGCTGATTTGTTTTTGGCAGCTAAGAATTTATCAGATGCTATTTTACTTTCAGA
TATCCTAAGAGTAAATACTGAAATAACTAAGGCTCCCCTATCAGCTTCAATGATTAAACGCTACGATGAA
CATCATCAAGACTTGACTCTTTTAAAAGCTTTAGTTCGACAACAACTTCCAGAAAAGTATAAAGAAATCT
TTTTTGATCAATCAAAAAACGGATATGCAGGTTATATTGATGGGGGAGCTAGCCAAGAAGAATTTTATAA
ATTTATCAAACCAATTTTAGAAAAAATGGATGGTACTGAGGAATTATTGGTGAAACTAAATCGTGAAGAT
TTGCTGCGCAAGCAACGGACCTTTGACAACGGCTCTATTCCCCATCAAATTCACTTGGGTGAGCTGCATG
CTATTTTGAGAAGACAAGAAGACTTTTATCCATTTTTAAAAGACAATCGTGAGAAGATTGAAAAAATCTT
GACTTTTCGAATTCCTTATTATGTTGGTCCATTGGCGCGTGGCAATAGTCGTTTTGCATGGATGACTCGG
AAGTCTGAAGAAACAATTACCCCATGGAATTTTGAAGAAGTTGTCGATAAAGGTGCTTCAGCTCAATCAT
TTATTGAACGCATGACAAACTTTGATAAAAATCTTCCAAATGAAAAAGTACTACCAAAACATAGTTTGCT
TTATGAGTATTTTACGGTTTATAACGAATTGACAAAGGTCAAATATGTTACTGAAGGAATGCGAAAACCA
GCATTTCTTTCAGGTGAACAGAAGAAAGCCATTGTTGATTTACTCTTCAAAACAAATCGAAAAGTAACCG
TTAAGCAATTAAAAGAAGATTATTTCAAAAAAATAGAATGTTTTGATAGTGTTGAAATTTCAGGAGTTGA
AGATAGATTTAATGCTTCATTAGGTACCTACCATGATTTGCTAAAAATTATTAAAGATAAAGATTTTTTG
GATAATGAAGAAAATGAAGATATCTTAGAGGATATTGTTTTAACATTGACCTTATTTGAAGATAGGGAGA
TGATTGAGGAAAGACTTAAAACATATGCTCACCTCTTTGATGATAAGGTGATGAAACAGCTTAAACGTCG
CCGTTATACTGGTTGGGGACGTTTGTCTCGAAAATTGATTAATGGTATTAGGGATAAGCAATCTGGCAAA
ACAATATTAGATTTTTTGAAATCAGATGGTTTTGCCAATCGCAATTTTATGCAGCTGATCCATGATGATA
GTTTGACATTTAAAGAAGACATTCAAAAAGCACAAGTGTCTGGACAAGGCGATAGTTTACATGAACATAT
TGCAAATTTAGCTGGTAGCCCTGCTATTAAAAAAGGTATTTTACAGACTGTAAAAGTTGTTGATGAATTG
GTCAAAGTAATGGGGCGGCATAAGCCAGAAAATATCGTTATTGAAATGGCACGTGAAAATCAGACAACTC
AAAAGGGCCAGAAAAATTCGCGAGAGCGTATGAAACGAATCGAAGAAGGTATCAAAGAATTAGGAAGTCA
GATTCTTAAAGAGCATCCTGTTGAAAATACTCAATTGCAAAATGAAAAGCTCTATCTCTATTATCTCCAA
AATGGAAGAGACATGTATGTGGACCAAGAATTAGATATTAATCGTTTAAGTGATTATGATGTCGATCACA
TTGTTCCACAAAGTTTCCTTAAAGACGATTCAATAGACAATAAGGTCTTAACGCGTTCTGATAAAAATCG
TGGTAAATCGGATAACGTTCCAAGTGAAGAAGTAGTCAAAAAGATGAAAAACTATTGGAGACAACTTCTA
AACGCCAAGTTAATCACTCAACGTAAGTTTGATAATTTAACGAAAGCTGAACGTGGAGGTTTGAGTGAAC
TTGATAAAGCTGGTTTTATCAAACGCCAATTGGTTGAAACTCGCCAAATCACTAAGCATGTGGCACAAAT
TTTGGATAGTCGCATGAATACTAAATACGATGAAAATGATAAACTTATTCGAGAGGTTAAAGTGATTACC
TTAAAATCTAAATTAGTTTCTGACTTCCGAAAAGATTTCCAATTCTATAAAGTACGTGAGATTAACAATT
ACCATCATGCCCATGATGCGTATCTAAATGCCGTCGTTGGAACTGCTTTGATTAAGAAATATCCAAAACT
TGAATCGGAGTTTGTCTATGGTGATTATAAAGTTTATGATGTTCGTAAAATGATTGCTAAGTCTGAGCAA
GAAATAGGCAAAGCAACCGCAAAATATTTCTTTTACTCTAATATCATGAACTTCTTCAAAACAGAAATTA
CACTTGCAAATGGAGAGATTCGCAAACGCCCTCTAATCGAAACTAATGGGGAAACTGGAGAAATTGTCTG
GGATAAAGGGCGAGATTTTGCCACAGTGCGCAAAGTATTGTCCATGCCCCAAGTCAATATTGTCAAGAAA
ACAGAAGTACAGACAGGCGGATTCTCCAAGGAGTCAATTTTACCAAAAAGAAATTCGGACAAGCTTATTG
CTCGTAAAAAAGACTGGGATCCAAAAAAATATGGTGGTTTTGATAGTCCAACGGTAGCTTATTCAGTCCT
AGTGGTTGCTAAGGTGGAAAAAGGGAAATCGAAGAAGTTAAAATCCGTTAAAGAGTTACTAGGGATCACA
ATTATGGAAAGAAGTTCCTTTGAAAAAAATCCGATTGACTTTTTAGAAGCTAAAGGATATAAGGAAGTTA
AAAAAGACTTAATCATTAAACTACCTAAATATAGTCTTTTTGAGTTAGAAAACGGTCGTAAACGGATGCT
GGCTAGTGCCGGAGAATTACAAAAAGGAAATGAGCTGGCTCTGCCAAGCAAATATGTGAATTTTTTATAT
TTAGCTAGTCATTATGAAAAGTTGAAGGGTAGTCCAGAAGATAACGAACAAAAACAATTGTTTGTGGAGC
AGCATAAGCATTATTTAGATGAGATTATTGAGCAAATCAGTGAATTTTCTAAGCGTGTTATTTTAGCAGA
TGCCAATTTAGATAAAGTTCTTAGTGCATATAACAAACATAGAGACAAACCAATACGTGAACAAGCAGAA
AATATTATTCATTTATTTACGTTGACGAATCTTGGAGCTCCCGCTGCTTTTAAATATTTTGATACAACAA
TTGATCGTAAACGATATACGTCTACAAAAGAAGTTTTAGATGCCACTCTTATCCATCAATCCATCACTGG
TCTTTATGAAACACGCATTGATTTGAGTCAGCTAGGAGGTGACAGTGGAGGATCAACAAATCTTTCAGAT
ATAATAGAAAAAGAAACTGGAAAACAATTAGTTATACAAGAAAGTATACTTATGCTTCCAGAAGAAGTTG
AAGAAGTAATAGGAAATAAACCTGAATCTGATATATTAGTTCATACAGCATATGATGAAAGTACTGATGA
AAATGTAATGCTTCTTACATCTGATGCACCAGAATATAAACCTTGGGCTTTAGTAATACAAGATTCAAAT
GGAGAAAATAAAATAAAAATGTTATCTGGAGGATCATAACCCGGGAATTCACTGGCCGTCGTTTTACAAC
GTCGTGACTGGGAAAACCCTGGCGTTACCCAACTTAATCGCCTTGCAGCACATCCCCCTTTCGCCAGCTG
GCGTAATAGCGAAGAGGCCCGCACCGATCGCCCTTCCCAACAGTTGCGCAGCCTGAATGGCGAATGGCGC
CTGATGCGGTATTTTCTCCTTACGCATCTGTGCGGTATTTCACACCGCATATGGTGCACTCTCAGTACAA
TCTGCTCTGATGCCGCATAGTTAAGCCAGCCCCGACACCCGCCAACACCCGCTGACGCGCCCTGACGGGC
TTGTCTGCTCCCGGCATCCGCTTACAGACAAGCTGTGACCGTCTCCGGGAGCTGCATGTGTCAGAGGTTT
TCACCGTCATCACCGAAACGCGCGAGACGAAAGGGCCTCGTGATACGCCTATTTTTATAGGTTAATGTCA
TGATAATAATGGTTTCTTAGACGTCAGGTGGCACTTTTCGGGGAAATGTGCGCGGAACCCCTATTTGTTT
ATTTTTCTAAATACATTCAAATATGTATCCGCTCATGAGACAATAACCCTGATAAATGCTTCAATAATAT
TGAAAAAGGAAGAGTATGAGTATTCAACATTTCCGTGTCGCCCTTATTCCCTTTTTTGCGGCATTTTGCC
TTCCTGTTTTTGCTCACCCAGAAACGCTGGTGAAAGTAAAAGATGCTGAAGATCAGTTGGGTGCACGAGT
GGGTTACATCGAACTGGATCTCAACAGCGGTAAGATCCTTGAGAGTTTTCGCCCCGAAGAACGTTTTCCA
ATGATGAGCACTTTTAAAGTTCTGCTATGTGGCGCGGTATTATCCCGTATTGACGCCGGGCAAGAGCAAC
TCGGTCGCCGCATACACTATTCTCAGAATGACTTGGTTGAGTACTCACCAGTCACAGAAAAGCATCTTAC
GGATGGCATGACAGTAAGAGAATTATGCAGTGCTGCCATAACCATGAGTGATAACACTGCGGCCAACTTA
CTTCTGACAACGATCGGAGGACCGAAGGAGCTAACCGCTTTTTTGCACAACATGGGGGATCATGTAACTC
GCCTTGATCGTTGGGAACCGGAGCTGAATGAAGCCATACCAAACGACGAGCGTGACACCACGATGCCTGT
AGCAATGGCAACAACGTTGCGCAAACTATTAACTGGCGAACTACTTACTCTAGCTTCCCGGCAACAATTA
ATAGACTGGATGGAGGCGGATAAAGTTGCAGGACCACTTCTGCGCTCGGCCCTTCCGGCTGGCTGGTTTA
TTGCTGATAAATCTGGAGCCGGTGAGCGTGGGTCTCGCGGTATCATTGCAGCACTGGGGCCAGATGGTAA
GCCCTCCCGTATCGTAGTTATCTACACGACGGGGAGTCAGGCAACTATGGATGAACGAAATAGACAGATC
GCTGAGATAGGTGCCTCACTGATTAAGCATTGGTAACTGTCAGACCAAGTTTACTCATATATACTTTAGA
TTGATTTAAAACTTCATTTTTAATTTAAAAGGATCTAGGTGAAGATCCTTTTTGATAATCTCATGACCAA
AATCCCTTAACGTGAGTTTTCGTTCCACTGAGCGTCAGACCCCGTAGAAAAGATCAAAGGATCTTCTTGA
GATCCTTTTTTTCTGCGCGTAATCTGCTGCTTGCAAACAAAAAAACCACCGCTACCAGCGGTGGTTTGTT
TGCCGGATCAAGAGCTACCAACTCTTTTTCCGAAGGTAACTGGCTTCAGCAGAGCGCAGATACCAAATAC
TGTTCTTCTAGTGTAGCCGTAGTTAGGCCACCACTTCAAGAACTCTGTAGCACCGCCTACATACCTCGCT
CTGCTAATCCTGTTACCAGTGGCTGCTGCCAGTGGCGATAAGTCGTGTCTTACCGGGTTGGACTCAAGAC
GATAGTTACCGGATAAGGCGCAGCGGTCGGGCTGAACGGGGGGTTCGTGCACACAGCCCAGCTTGGAGCG
AACGACCTACACCGAACTGAGATACCTACAGCGTGAGCTATGAGAAAGCGCCACGCTTCCCGAAGGGAGA
AAGGCGGACAGGTATCCGGTAAGCGGCAGGGTCGGAACAGGAGAGCGCACGAGGGAGCTTCCAGGGGGAA
ACGCCTGGTATCTTTATAGTCCTGTCGGGTTTCGCCACCTCTGACTTGAGCGTCGATTTTTGTGATGCTC
GTCAGGGGGGCGGAGCCTATGGAAAAACGCCAGCAACGCGGCCTTTTTACGGTTCCTGGCCTTTTGCTGG
CCTTTTGCTCACATGTTCTTTCCTGCGTTATCCCCTGATTCTGTGGATAACCGTATTACCGCCTTTGAGT
GAGCTGATACCGCTCGCCGCAGCCGAACGACCGAGCGCAGCGAGTCAGTGAGCGAGGAAGCGGAAGAGCG
CCCAATACGCAAACCGCCTCTCCCCGCGCGTTGGCCGATTCATTAATGCAGCTGGCACGACAGGTTTCCC
GACTGGAAAGCGGGCAGTGAGCGCAACGCAATTAATGTGAGTTAGCTCACTCATTAGGCACCCCAGGCTT
TACACTTTATGCTTCCGGCTCGTATGTTGTGTGGAATTGTGAGCGGATAACAATTTCACACAGGAAACAG
CTATGACCATGATTACGCCAAGCTTTGGCTAACACACACGCCATTCCAACCAATAGTTTTCTCGGCATAA
AGCCATGCTCTGACGCTTAAATGCACTAATGCCTTAAAAAAACATTAAAGTCTAACACACTAGACTTATT
TACTTCGTAATTAAGTCGTTAAACCGTGTGCTCTACGACCAAAAGTATAAAACCTTTAAGAACTTTCTTT
TTTCTTGTAAAAAAAGAAACTAGATAAATCTCTCATATCTTTTATTCAATAATCGCATCAGATTGCAGTA
TAAATTTAACGATCACTCATCATGTTCATATTTATCAGAGCTCGTGCTATAATTATACTAATTTTATAAG
GAGGAAAAAATAAAGAGGGTTATAATGAACGAGAAAAATATAAAACACAGTCAAAACTTTATTACTTCAA
AACATAATATAGATAAAATAATGACAAATATAAGATTAAATGAACATGATAATATCTTTGAAATCGGCTC
AGGAAAAGGGCATTTTACCCTTGAATTAGTACAGAGGTGTAATTTCGTAACTGCCATTGAAATAGACCAT
AAATTATGCAAAACTACAGAAAATAAACTTGTTGATCACGATAATTTCCAAGTTTTAAACAAGGATATAT
TGCAGTTTAAATTTCCTAAAAACCAATCCTATAAAATATTTGGTAATATACCTTATAACATAAGTACGGA
TATAATACGCAAAATTGTTTTTGATAGTATAGCTGATGAGATTTATTTAATCGTGGAATACGGGTTTGCT
AAAAGATTATTAAATACAAAACGCTCATTGGCATTATTTTTAATGGCAGAAGTTGATATTTCTATATTAA
GTATGGTTCCAAGAGAATATTTTCATCCTAAACCTAAAGTGAATAGCTCACTTATCAGATTAAATAGAAA
AAAATCAAGAATATCACACAAAGATAAACAGAAGTATAATTATTTCGTTATGAAATGGGTTAACAAAGAA
TACAAGAAAATATTTACAAAAAATCAATTTAACAATTCCTTAAAACATGCAGGAATTGACGATTTAAACA
ATATTAGCTTTGAACAATTCTTATCTCTTTTCAATAGCTATAAATTATTTAATAAGTAAGTTAAGGGATG
CATAAACTGCATCCCTTAACTTGTTTTTCGTGTACCTATTTTTTGTGAAT
